>Addgene plasmid #172775 | pLBC0011 | depositor full sequence | sequence record 335299 | Full Sequence
GTGGCTCTTCAGTGGACGAAAGGGCCTCGTGATACGCCTATTTTTATAGGTTAATGTCATGATAATAATG
GTTTCTTAGACGTCAGGTGGCACTTTTCGGGGAAATGTGCGCGGAACCCCTATTTGTTTATTTTTCTAAA
TACATTCAAATATGTATCCGCTCATGAGACAATAACCCTGATAAATGCTTCAATAATATTGAAAAAGGAA
GAGTATGCGCTCACGCAACTGGTCCAGAACCTTGACCGAACGCAGCGGTGGTAACGGCGCAGTGGCGGTT
TTCATGGCTTGTTATGACTGTTTTTTTGGGGTACAGTCTATGCCTCGGGCATCCAAGCAGCAAGCGCGTT
ACGCCGTGGGTCGATGTTTGATGTTATGGAGCAGCAACGATGTTACGCAGCAGGGCAGTCGCCCTAAAAC
AAAGTTAAACATCATGAGGGAAGCGGTGATCGCCGAAGTATCGACTCAACTATCAGAGGTAGTTGGCGTC
ATCGAGCGCCATCTCGAACCGACGTTGCTGGCCGTACATTTGTACGGCTCCGCAGTGGATGGCGGCCTGA
AGCCACACAGCGATATTGATTTGCTGGTTACGGTGACCGTAAGGCTTGATGAAACAACGCGGCGAGCTTT
GATCAACGACCTTTTGGAAACTTCGGCTTCCCCTGGAGAGAGCGAGATTCTCCGCGCTGTAGAAGTCACC
ATTGTTGTGCACGACGACATCATTCCGTGGCGTTATCCAGCTAAGCGCGAACTGCAATTTGGAGAATGGC
AGCGCAATGACATTCTTGCAGGTATCTTCGAGCCAGCCACGATCGACATTGATCTGGCTATCTTGCTGAC
AAAAGCAAGAGAACATAGCGTTGCCTTGGTAGGTCCAGCGGCGGAGGAACTCTTTGATCCGGTTCCTGAA
CAGGATCTATTTGAGGCGCTAAATGAAACCTTAACGCTATGGAACTCGCCGCCCGACTGGGCTGGCGATG
AGCGAAATGTAGTGCTTACGTTGTCCCGCATTTGGTACAGCGCAGTAACCGGCAAAATCGCGCCGAAGGA
TGTCGCTGCCGACTGGGCAATGGAGCGCCTGCCGGCCCAGTATCAGCCCGTCATACTTGAAGCTAGACAG
GCTTATCTTGGACAAGAAGAAGATCGCTTGGCCTCGCGCGCAGATCAGTTGGAAGAATTTGTCCATTACG
TAAAAGGCGAGATCACCAAGGTAGTCGGCAAATAACTGTCAGACCAAGTTTACTCATATATACTTTAGAT
TGATTTAAAACTTCATTTTTAATTTAAAAGGATCTAGGTGAAGATCCTTTTTGATAATCTCATGACCAAA
ATCCCTTAACGTGAGTTTTCGTTCCACTGAGCGTCAGACCCCGTAGAAAAGATCAAAGGATCTTCTTGAG
ATCCTTTTTTTCTGCGCGTAATCTGCTGCTTGCAAACAAAAAAACCACCGCTACCAGCGGTGGTTTGTTT
GCCGGATCAAGAGCTACCAACTCTTTTTCCGAAGGTAACTGGCTTCAGCAGAGCGCAGATACCAAATACT
GTCCTTCTAGTGTAGCCGTAGTTAGGCCACCACTTCAAGAACTCTGTAGCACCGCCTACATACCTCGCTC
TGCTAATCCTGTTACCAGTGGCTGCTGCCAGTGGCGATAAGTCGTGTCTTACCGGGTTGGACTCAAGACG
ATAGTTACCGGATAAGGCGCAGCGGTCGGGCTGAACGGGGGGTTCGTGCACACAGCCCAGCTTGGAGCGA
ACGACCTACACCGAACTGAGATACCTACAGCGTGAGCTATGAGAAAGCGCCACGCTTCCCGAAGGGAGAA
AGGCGGACAGGTATCCGGTAAGCGGCAGGGTCGGAACAGGAGAGCGCACGAGGGAGCTTCCAGGGGGAAA
CGCCTGGTATCTTTATAGTCCTGTCGGGTTTCGCCACCTCTGACTTGAGCGTCGATTTTTGTGATGCTCG
TCAGGGGGGCGGAGCCTATGGAAAAACGCCAGCAACGCGGCCTTTTTACGGTTCCTGGCCTTTTGCTGGC
CTTTTGCTCACATGTTCTTTCCTGCGTTATCCCCTGATTCTGTGGATAACCGTATTACCGCCTTTGAGTG
AGCTGATACCGCTCGCCGCAGCCGAACGACCGAGCGCAGCGAGTCAGTGAGCGAGGAAGCGGAAGAGCGC
CCAATACGCAAACCGCCTCTCCCCGCGCGTTGGCCGATTCATTAATCACTCTGTGGTCTCAAATGGCTTC
CTCTATGCTCTCTTCCGCTACTATGGTTGCCTCTCCGGCTCAGGCCACTATGGTCGCTCCTTTCAACGGA
CTTAAGTCCTCCGCTGCCTTCCCAGCCACCCGCAAGGCTAACAACGACATTACTTCCATCACAAGCAACG
GCGGAAGAGTTAACTGCATGCAGGTCATTTATATTTCTTCTTTCACTTTTTTATTATTCCATATGATTTT
TTTCGGTTCTTTCTTCGAATCTACATAAACTAATATCATTGGAAAAATCGAAAAAATAGGTGTGGCCTCC
GATTGGAAAGAAGAAGTTTGAGACTCTCTCTTACCTTCCTGACCTTACCGATTCCGAAGGTTGAGACCAC
GAA
Features (pLannotate 1.2.2; 8 found; start..end, strand, type, name):
    110..214     +  promoter       AmpR promoter: bla
    205..285     -  CDS            int (fragment): INT2_ECOLX - Protein inferred from homology: Swiss-Prot protein existence level 3. Putative integrase believed to be involved in the insertion of antibiotic resistance genes into plasmids and transposons. From Escherichia coli.
    371..427     +  CDS            GmR (fragment): gentamycin acetyltransferase; aacC1; confers resistance to gentamycin
    434..1222    +  CDS            aadA: S3AD_ECOLX - Experimental evidence at protein level: Swiss-Prot protein existence level 1. Mediates bacterial resistance to the antibiotics streptomycin and spectinomycin. From Escherichia coli.
   1396..1984    +  rep_origin     ori: high-copy-number ColE1/pMB1/pBR322/pUC origin of replication
   2167..2216    +  CDS            lacI (fragment): lac repressor; lacI; The lac repressor binds to the lac operator to inhibit transcription in E. coli. This inhibition can be relieved by adding lactose or isopropyl-β-D-thiogalactopyranoside (IPTG).
   2233..2406    +  CDS            RBCS-1A (fragment): RBS1A_ARATH - Also known as ATS1A. Experimental evidence at protein level: Swiss-Prot protein existence level 1. RuBisCO catalyzes two reactions: the carboxylation of D- ribulose 1,5-bisphosphate, the primary event in carbon dioxide fixation, as well as the oxidative fragmentation of the pentose substrate. Both reactions occur simultaneously and in competition at the same active site. Although the small subunit is not catalytic it is essential for maximal activity. From Arabidopsis thaliana (Mouse-ear cress).
   2510..2578    +  CDS            RBCS-1A (fragment): RBS1A_ARATH - Also known as ATS1A. Experimental evidence at protein level: Swiss-Prot protein existence level 1. RuBisCO catalyzes two reactions: the carboxylation of D- ribulose 1,5-bisphosphate, the primary event in carbon dioxide fixation, as well as the oxidative fragmentation of the pentose substrate. Both reactions occur simultaneously and in competition at the same active site. Although the small subunit is not catalytic it is essential for maximal activity. From Arabidopsis thaliana (Mouse-ear cress).
