>Addgene plasmid #172775 | pLBC0011 | addgene full sequence | sequence record 345929 | Addgene NGS Result
GTGGCTCTTCAGTGGACGAAAGGGCCTCGTGATACGCCTATTTTTATAGGTTAATGTCATGATAATAATG
GTTTCTTAGACGTCAGGTGGCACTTTTCGGGGAAATGTGCGCGGAACCCCTATTTGTTTATTTTTCTAAA
TACATTCAAATATGTATCCGCTCATGAGACAATAACCCTGATAAATGCTTCAATAATATTGAAAAAGGAA
GAGTATGCGCTCACGCAACTGGTCCAGAACCTTGACCGAACGCAGCGGTGGTAACGGCGCAGTGGCGGTT
TTCATGGCTTGTTATGACTGTTTTTTTTTGGGGTACAGTCTATGCCTCGGGCATCCAAGCAGCAAGCGCG
TTACGCCGTGGGTCGATGTTTGATGTTATGGAGCAGCAACGATGTTACGCAGCAGGGCAGTCGCCCTAAA
ACAAAGTTAAACATCATGAGGGAAGCGGTGATCGCCGAAGTATCGACTCAACTATCAGAGGTAGTTGGCG
TCATCGAGCGCCATCTCGAACCGACGTTGCTGGCCGTACATTTGTACGGCTCCGCAGTGGATGGCGGCCT
GAAGCCACACAGCGATATTGATTTGCTGGTTACGGTGACCGTAAGGCTTGATGAAACAACGCGGCGAGCT
TTGATCAACGACCTTTTGGAAACTTCGGCTTCCCCTGGAGAGAGCGAGATTCTCCGCGCTGTAGAAGTCA
CCATTGTTGTGCACGACGACATCATTCCGTGGCGTTATCCAGCTAAGCGCGAACTGCAATTTGGAGAATG
GCAGCGCAATGACATTCTTGCAGGTATCTTCGAGCCAGCCACGATCGACATTGATCTGGCTATCTTGCTG
ACAAAAGCAAGAGAACATAGCGTTGCCTTGGTAGGTCCAGCGGCGGAGGAACTCTTTGATCCGGTTCCTG
AACAGGATCTATTTGAGGCGCTAAATGAAACCTTAACGCTATGGAACTCGCCGCCCGACTGGGCTGGCGA
TGAGCGAAATGTAGTGCTTACGTTGTCCCGCATTTGGTACAGCGCAGTAACCGGCAAAATCGCGCCGAAG
GATGTCGCTGCCGACTGGGCAATGGAGCGCCTGCCGGCCCAGTATCAGCCCGTCATACTTGAAGCTAGAC
AGGCTTATCTTGGACAAGAAGAAGATCGCTTGGCCTCGCGCGCAGATCAGTTGGAAGAATTTGTCCATTA
CGTAAAAGGCGAGATCACCAAGGTAGTCGGCAAATAACTGTCAGACCAAGTTTACTCATATATACTTTAG
ATTGATTTAAAACTTCATTTTTAATTTAAAAGGATCTAGGTGAAGATCCTTTTTGATAATCTCATGACCA
AAATCCCTTAACGTGAGTTTTCGTTCCACTGAGCGTCAGACCCCGTAGAAAAGATCAAAGGATCTTCTTG
AGATCCTTTTTTTCTGCGCGTAATCTGCTGCTTGCAAACAAAAAAACCACCGCTACCAGCGGTGGTTTGT
TTGCCGGATCAAGAGCTACCAACTCTTTTTCCGAAGGTAACTGGCTTCAGCAGAGCGCAGATACCAAATA
CTGTTCTTCTAGTGTAGCCGTAGTTAGGCCACCACTTCAAGAACTCTGTAGCACCGCCTACATACCTCGC
TCTGCTAATCCTGTTACCAGTGGCTGCTGCCAGTGGCGATAAGTCGTGTCTTACCGGGTTGGACTCAAGA
CGATAGTTACCGGATAAGGCGCAGCGGTCGGGCTGAACGGGGGGTTCGTGCACACAGCCCAGCTTGGAGC
GAACGACCTACACCGAACTGAGATACCTACAGCGTGAGCTATGAGAAAGCGCCACGCTTCCCGAAGGGAG
AAAGGCGGACAGGTATCCGGTAAGCGGCAGGGTCGGAACAGGAGAGCGCACGAGGGAGCTTCCAGGGGGA
AACGCCTGGTATCTTTATAGTCCTGTCGGGTTTCGCCACCTCTGACTTGAGCGTCGATTTTTGTGATGCT
CGTCAGGGGGGCGGAGCCTATGGAAAAACGCCAGCAACGCGGCCTTTTTACGGTTCCTGGCCTTTTGCTG
GCCTTTTGCTCACATGTTCTTTCCTGCGTTATCCCCTGATTCTGTGGATAACCGTATTACCGCCTTTGAG
TGAGCTGATACCGCTCGCCGCAGCCGAACGACCGAGCGCAGCGAGTCAGTGAGCGAGGAAGCGGAAGAGC
GCCCAATACGCAAACCGCCTCTCCCCGCGCGTTGGCCGATTCATTAATCACTCTGTGGTCTCAAATGGCT
TCCTCTATGCTCTCTTCCGCTACTATGGTTGCCTCTCCGGCTCAGGCCACTATGGTCGCTCCTTTCAACG
GACTTAAGTCCTCCGCTGCCTTCCCAGCCACCCGCAAGGCTAACAACGACATTACTTCCATCACAAGCAA
CGGCGGAAGAGTTAACTGCATGCAGGTCATTTATATTTCTTCTTTCACTTTTTTATTATTCCATATGATT
TTTTTCGGTTCTTTCTTCGAATCTACATAAACTAATATCATTGGAAAAATCGAAAAAATAGGTGTGGCCT
CCGATTGGAAAGAAGAAGTTTGAGACTCTCTCTTACCTTCCTGACCTTACCGATTCCGAAGGTTGAGACC
ACGAA
Features (pLannotate 1.2.2; 8 found; start..end, strand, type, name):
    110..214     +  promoter       AmpR promoter: bla
    205..285     -  CDS            int (fragment): INT2_ECOLX - Protein inferred from homology: Swiss-Prot protein existence level 3. Putative integrase believed to be involved in the insertion of antibiotic resistance genes into plasmids and transposons. From Escherichia coli.
    373..429     +  CDS            GmR (fragment): gentamycin acetyltransferase; aacC1; confers resistance to gentamycin
    436..1224    +  CDS            aadA: S3AD_ECOLX - Experimental evidence at protein level: Swiss-Prot protein existence level 1. Mediates bacterial resistance to the antibiotics streptomycin and spectinomycin. From Escherichia coli.
   1398..1986    +  rep_origin     ori: high-copy-number ColE1/pMB1/pBR322/pUC origin of replication
   2169..2218    +  CDS            lacI (fragment): lac repressor; lacI; The lac repressor binds to the lac operator to inhibit transcription in E. coli. This inhibition can be relieved by adding lactose or isopropyl-β-D-thiogalactopyranoside (IPTG).
   2235..2408    +  CDS            RBCS-1A (fragment): RBS1A_ARATH - Also known as ATS1A. Experimental evidence at protein level: Swiss-Prot protein existence level 1. RuBisCO catalyzes two reactions: the carboxylation of D- ribulose 1,5-bisphosphate, the primary event in carbon dioxide fixation, as well as the oxidative fragmentation of the pentose substrate. Both reactions occur simultaneously and in competition at the same active site. Although the small subunit is not catalytic it is essential for maximal activity. From Arabidopsis thaliana (Mouse-ear cress).
   2512..2580    +  CDS            RBCS-1A (fragment): RBS1A_ARATH - Also known as ATS1A. Experimental evidence at protein level: Swiss-Prot protein existence level 1. RuBisCO catalyzes two reactions: the carboxylation of D- ribulose 1,5-bisphosphate, the primary event in carbon dioxide fixation, as well as the oxidative fragmentation of the pentose substrate. Both reactions occur simultaneously and in competition at the same active site. Although the small subunit is not catalytic it is essential for maximal activity. From Arabidopsis thaliana (Mouse-ear cress).
