[The description below was written by a language model from this plasmid's Addgene catalogue record and pLannotate feature annotations shown in this document.]
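Description:
pLBC0011 is a small (about 2.6 kb) Level 0 part plasmid for modular, Golden Gate/MoClo-style assembly, built on the pAGM41258 backbone and classed as a synthetic biology vector. It is maintained in E. coli at high copy through a ColE1/pUC-type origin and selected with spectinomycin, conferred by an aadA aminoglycoside adenylyltransferase gene. The annotation places a bla-type promoter upstream of this marker. The short integrase, gentamicin acetyltransferase and lacI fragments that were also detected appear to be remnants of the resistance cassette and of the backbone's cloning region rather than functional genes.

The payload is the module named NT2_CTPSSU, which encodes the chloroplast transit peptide of the Arabidopsis thaliana Rubisco small subunit. The feature tables identify it as two fragments of RBCS-1A separated by roughly 100 unannotated bases. This gap may correspond to an intron in a genomic-derived sequence, but the record does not say so. No promoter, terminator or reporter accompanies the insert, as expected for a Level 0 module holding a single standardised part. The name suggests an N-terminal tag position, in which the transit peptide would be fused in frame ahead of a coding sequence to direct the resulting protein into the chloroplast. The flanking Type IIS sites and fusion overhangs are not given in the record.

The plasmid belongs to the MoBiFC toolkit, a modular bimolecular fluorescence complementation system for studying chloroplast protein-protein interactions, where it supplies the targeting element for higher-level transcription units. The depositor and sequencing-derived records differ by two nucleotides in length but have the same feature layout.
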