Addgene plasmid #172775: pLBC0011
Purpose: Level 0 module containing NT2_CTPSSU
Depositing lab: Benjamin Field. Depositing organization: CNRS DR12, Delegation Provence et Corse. Publication: MoBiFC: development of a modular bimolecular fluorescence complementation toolkit for the analysis of chloroplast protein-protein interactions. Velay F, Soula M, Mehrez M, Belbachir C, D'Alessandro S, Laloi C, Crete P, Field B. Plant Methods. 2022 May 26;18(1):69. doi: 10.1186/s13007-022-00902-1. PubMed 35619173.
Backbone
  Vector backbone: pAGM41258
  Backbone manufacturer: Engler et al. 2014
  Vector type: Synthetic Biology
Growth in bacteria
  Bacterial resistance: Spectinomycin, 50 μg/mL
  Growth temperature: 37°C
  Growth strain: DH5alpha
  Copy number: High Copy
Gene/Insert
  Gene/Insert name: Gene sequence for Rubisco small subunit (SSU) chloroplast transit peptide (CTP) of Arabidopsis thaliana
  Species: A. thaliana (mustard weed)
  Mutation: no
  Cloning method: Restriction Enzyme; 5′ cloning site Unknown (unknown if destroyed)
Terms and licenses: Academic/Nonprofit Terms; Industry Terms: Not Available to Industry
Depositor comments: Please visit https://www.biorxiv.org/content/10.1101/2021.03.01.433373v1 for bioRxiv preprint.
How to cite: pLBC0011 was a gift from Benjamin Field (Addgene plasmid # 172775 ; http://n2t.net/addgene:172775 ; RRID:Addgene_172775)
